>Addgene plasmid #36723 | TAL2288 | depositor partial sequence | sequence record 45916 | TAL2288 sequence 1436 bps
GAACCTGACCCCAGACCAGGTAGTCGCAATCGCGTCACATGACGGGGGAAAGCAAGCCCTGGAAACCGTG
CAAAGGTTGTTGCCGGTCCTTTGTCAAGACCACGGCCTTACACCGGAGCAAGTCGTGGCCATTGCAAATA
ATAACGGTGGCAAACAGGCTCTTGAGACGGTTCAGAGACTTCTCCCAGTTCTCTGTCAAGCCCACGGGCT
GACTCCCGATCAAGTTGTAGCGATTGCGAATAACAATGGAGGGAAACAAGCATTGGAGACTGTCCAACGG
CTCCTTCCCGTGTTGTGTCAAGCCCACGGTTTGACGCCTGCACAAGTGGTCGCCATCGCCAGCCATGATG
GCGGTAAGCAGGCGCTGGAAACAGTACAGCGCCTGCTGCCTGTACTGTGCCAGGATCATGGACTGACCCC
AGACCAGGTAGTCGCAATCGCGTCACATGACGGGGGAAAGCAAGCCCTGGAAACCGTGCAAAGGTTGTTG
CCGGTCCTTTGTCAAGACCACGGCCTTACACCGGAGCAAGTCGTGGCCATTGCAAGCAACATCGGTGGCA
AACAGGCTCTTGAGACGGTTCAGAGACTTCTCCCAGTTCTCTGTCAAGCCCACGGGCTGACTCCCGATCA
AGTTGTAGCGATTGCGTCGCATGACGGAGGGAAACAAGCATTGGAGACTGTCCAACGGCTCCTTCCCGTG
TTGTGTCAAGCCCACGGTTTGACGCCTGCACAAGTGGTCGCCATCGCCAGCCATGATGGCGGTAAGCAGG
CGCTGGAAACAGTACAGCGCCTGCTGCCTGTACTGTGCCAGGATCATGGACTGACCCCAGACCAGGTAGT
CGCAATCGCGTCGAACATTGGGGGAAAGCAAGCCCTGGAAACCGTGCAAAGGTTGTTGCCGGTCCTTTGT
CAAGACCACGGCCTTACACCGGAGCAAGTCGTGGCCATTGCAAGCAATGGGGGTGGCAAACAGGCTCTTG
AGACGGTTCAGAGACTTCTCCCAGTTCTCTGTCAAGCCCACGGGCTGACTCCCGATCAAGTTGTAGCGAT
TGCGAATAACAATGGAGGGAAACAAGCATTGGAGACTGTCCAACGGCTCCTTCCCGTGTTGTGTCAAGCC
CACGGTTTGACGCCTGCACAAGTGGTCGCCATCGCCTCGAATGGCGGCGGTAAGCAGGCGCTGGAAACAG
TACAGCGCCTGCTGCCTGTACTGTGCCAGGATCATGGACTGACCCCAGACCAGGTAGTCGCAATCGCGTC
ACATGACGGGGGAAAGCAAGCCCTGGAAACCGTGCAAAGGTTGTTGCCGGTCCTTTGTCAAGACCACGGC
CTTACACCGGAGCAAGTCGTGGCCATTGCATCCCACGACGGTGGCAAACAGGCTCTTGAGACGGTTCAGA
GACTTCTCCCAGTTCTCTGTCAAGCCCACGGGCTGA
