>Addgene plasmid #36723 | TAL2288 | addgene partial sequence | sequence record 47155 | CMV-F 5'-CGCAAATGGGCGGTAGGCGTG-3'
ACTAGAGAACCCACTGCTTACTGGCTTATCGAAATTAATACGACTCACTATAGGGAGACCCAAGCTGGCT
AGCACCATGGACTACAAAGACCATGACGGTGATTATAAAGATCATGACATCGATTACAAGGATGACGATG
ACAAGATGGCCCCCAAGAAGAAGAGGAAGGTGGGCATTCACCGCGGGGTACCTATGGTGGACTTGAGGAC
ACTCGGTTATTCGCAACAGCAACAGGAGAAAATCAAGCCTAAGGTCAGGAGCACCGTCGCGCAACACCAC
GAGGCGCTTGTGGGGCATGGCTTCACTCATGCGCATATTGTCGCGCTTTCACAGCACCCTGCGGCGCTTG
GGACGGTGGCTGTCAAATACCAAGATATGATTGCGGCCCTGCCCGAAGCCACGCACGAGGCAATTGTAGG
GGTCGGTAAACAGTGGTCGGGAGCGCGAGCACTTGAGGCGCTGCTGACTGTGGCGGGTGAGCTTAGGGGG
CCTCCGCTCCAGCTCGACACCGGGCAGCTGCTGAAGATCGCGAAGAGAGGGGGAGTAACAGCGGTAGAGG
CAGTGCACGCCTGGCGCAATGCGCTCACCGGGGCCCCCTTGAACCTGACCCCAGACCAGGTAGTCGCAAT
CGCGTCACATGACGGGGGAAAGCAAGCCCTGGAAACCGTGCAAAGGTTGTTGCCGGTCCTTTGTCAAGAC
CACGGCCTTACACCGGAGCAAGTCGTGGCCATTGCAAATAATAACGGTGGCAAACAGGCTCTTGAGACGG
TTCAGAGACTTCTCCCAGTTCTCTGTCAAGCCCACGGGCTGACTCCCGATCAAGTTGTAGCGATTGCGAA
TAACAATGGAGGGAAACAAGCATT
