[The description below was written by a language model from this plasmid's Addgene catalogue record.]
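Description:
TAL2288 is a mammalian expression plasmid encoding the left monomer of a TALEN pair directed against the human FANCG gene. It is built on the JDS71 backbone, a TALEN expression vector of about 6.4 kb, into which a roughly 1.4 kb array of TAL effector repeats was inserted by restriction cloning at BsmBI sites that were destroyed in the process. The plasmid is a high-copy construct propagated in E. coli under ampicillin selection. The record does not state the origin of replication, and no feature table is provided, so the finer layout of the backbone cannot be described here.

The backbone supplies the elements flanking the repeat array: an N-terminal 3X FLAG tag for detection of the protein and a C-terminal wild-type FokI nuclease domain. The inserted repeats determine DNA-binding specificity, directing the fusion protein to a defined half-site in FANCG. Because FokI cleaves as a dimer, this left monomer is meant to be used together with a matching right-hand TALEN that binds the opposite strand nearby, so that the two nuclease domains dimerise over the spacer and introduce a double-strand break. Expression in mammalian cells is driven by the CMV promoter, and the vector type also indicates a T7 promoter that allows in vitro synthesis of TALEN mRNA. The sequencing primers listed suggest a BGH terminator region downstream of the coding sequence.

The construct comes from a set of TALENs made by the FLASH assembly method for high-throughput genome editing, and is suited to targeted disruption or modification of endogenous FANCG. The gene identifier linked in the record uses mouse-style nomenclature, although the species is given as human.
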