Addgene plasmid #36723: TAL2288
Depositing lab: Keith Joung. Depositing organization: Massachusetts General Hospital. Publication: FLASH assembly of TALENs for high-throughput genome editing. Reyon D, Tsai SQ, Khayter C, Foden JA, Sander JD, Joung JK. Nat Biotechnol. 2012 Apr 8. doi: 10.1038/nbt.2170. PubMed 22484455.
Backbone
  Vector backbone: JDS71
  Backbone manufacturer: Joung lab (Addgene Plasmid # 32287)
  Backbone size w/o insert (bp): 6447
  Vector type: Mammalian, T7 for in vitro mRNA synthesis
Growth in bacteria
  Bacterial resistance: Ampicillin, 100 μg/mL
  Growth temperature: 37°C
  Growth strain: XL1 Blue
  Copy number: High Copy
Gene/Insert
  Gene/Insert name: FANCG-TALEN_Left (alt name: FANCG)
  Species: H. sapiens (human)
  Insert size (bp): 1436
  Entrez Gene: Fancg (a.k.a. AU041407, Xrcc9)
  Promoter: CMV
  Tag / fusion protein: 3X Flag (N terminal on backbone); WT FOKI (C terminal on backbone)
  Cloning method: Restriction Enzyme; 5′ cloning site BsmBI (destroyed during cloning); 3′ cloning site BsmBI (destroyed during cloning)
  Sequencing primers: 5′ CMV-F; 3′ BGH-rev
Terms and licenses: Academic/Nonprofit Terms; Industry Terms: Not Available to Industry
Depositor comments: Target binding site: TCGGCCACCATGTCCC It is strongly recommended that users perform a diagnostic digest to verify this plasmid prior to use. For example, a double digest of the plasmid with BamHI and KpnI should result in two bands at 2.2kb and 5.9kb.
How to cite: TAL2288 was a gift from Keith Joung (Addgene plasmid # 36723 ; http://n2t.net/addgene:36723 ; RRID:Addgene_36723)
